>Addgene plasmid #110544 | pCK306 | depositor full sequence | sequence record 207880 | pCK306 sequence 6059 bps
GTGGGTCAATCCCTCGGTTTGGCGATCGCCTTGGTGTTTGTCATTGCTGGTATTGCCTTTAAAATTTCCG
CTGTACCCTTCCACCAATGGACCCCCGACGTTTATGAAGGTTCTCCCACCCCGGTGGTGGCTTTTCTTTC
GGTGGGCTCTAAGGCGGCCGGTTTTGCCGTAGCTATCCGATTACTAGTGACTGCCTTTGGTGGTATTACC
GATGAGTGGCACGTTATTTTCACCGCTCTGGCCGTGTTGAGCATGGTGCTGGGCAACGTGGTGGCTTTAG
CCCAAACCAGCATGAAACGGATGTTGGCCTACTCTTCCATCGGTCAAGCAGGCTTTGTGATGATTGGCCT
AGTGGCCGGCAGTGAAGATGGTTACGCCAGCATGGTTTTCTACATGCTCATCTATCTGTTTATGAACCTG
GGGGCGTTTAGTTGCATTATTCTCTTCACCCTCCGCACTGGCAGTGACCAAATTAGTGATTACGCTGGTC
TGTACCACAAAGACCCCTTGTTAACCTTGGGCTTGAGCATTTGTTTATTATCCTTGGGGGGCATTCCTCC
TCTGGCGGGCTTTTTCGGCAAAATTTACATCTTCTGGGCCGGTTGGCAATCGGGATTGTATGGCCTAGTC
CTACTTGGTCTGGTTACCAGTGTAGTTTCCATCTACTACTACATCCGGGTGGTGAAAATGATGGTGGTGA
AGGAGCCCCAGGAAATGTCCGAAGTAATCAAAAATTACCCGGCCATCAAATGGAATTTACCCGGCATGCG
TCCCCTACAGGTGGGCATTGTCGCTACTTTGGTTGCTACCTCGCTGGCAGGTATTCTGGCTAATCCCCTC
TTTAACCTCGCCACCGATTCCGTGGTCAGCACCAAGATGTTGCAGACAGCCCTCCAGCAAACAGGAGAAA
CTCCGGCGATCGCCATTTCCCATGATTTACCCTAGGGGTATCAGGAAATATTGCTTTGCAGGCAAAAGCC
AATGAGTGTAACTATAGAAACCGATTTAAAGGAGACTGCAGCCACAATTCAGCAAATTGTGAACATCATC
ACGTTCATCTTTCCCTGGTTGCCAATGGCCCATTTTCCTGTCAGTAACGAGAAGGTCGCGTATTCAGGCG
CTTTTTAGACTGGTCGTAATGAATCGGGTAAGTTTATAATATACAAAGGAGGTAGAAATGGTGAGCAAGG
GCGAGGAGCTGTTCACCGGGGTGGTGCCCATCCTGGTCGAGCTGGACGGCGACGTAAACGGCCACAAGTT
CAGCGTGTCCGGCGAGGGCGAGGGCGATGCCACCTACGGCAAGCTGACCCTGAAGTTCATCTGCACCACC
GGCAAGCTGCCCGTGCCCTGGCCCACCCTCGTGACCACCTTCGGCTACGGCCTGCAATGCTTCGCCCGCT
ACCCCGACCACATGAAGCTGCACGACTTCTTCAAGTCCGCCATGCCCGAAGGCTACGTCCAGGAGCGCAC
CATCTTCTTCAAGGACGACGGCAACTACAAGACCCGCGCCGAGGTGAAGTTCGAGGGCGACACCCTGGTG
AACCGCATCGAGCTGAAGGGCATCGACTTCAAGGAGGACGGCAACATCCTGGGGCACAAGCTGGAGTACA
ACTACAACAGCCACAACGTCTATATCATGGCCGACAAGCAGAAGAACGGCATCAAGGTGAACTTCAAGAT
CCGCCACAACATCGAGGACGGCAGCGTGCAGCTCGCCGACCACTACCAGCAGAACACCCCCATCGGCGAC
GGCCCCGTGCTGCTGCCCGACAACCACTACCTGAGCTACCAGTCCGCCCTGAGCAAAGACCCCAACGAGA
AGCGCGATCACATGGTCCTGCTGGAGTTCGTGACCGCCGCCGGGATCACTCTCGGCATGGACGAGCTGTA
CAAGTAAGGATCCAAAGCCACGTTGTGTCTCAAAATCTCTGATGTTACATTGCACAAGATAAAAATATAT
CATCATGAACAATAAAACTGTCTGCTTACATAAACAGTAATACAAGGGGTGTTATGAGCCATATTCAACG
GGAAACGTCTTGCTCGAGGCCGCGATTAAATTCCAACATGGATGCTGATTTATATGGGTATAAATGGGCT
CGCGATAATGTCGGGCAATCAGGTGCGACAATCTATCGATTGTATGGGAAGCCCGATGCGCCAGAGTTGT
TTCTGAAACATGGCAAAGGTAGCGTTGCCAATGATGTTACAGATGAGATGGTCAGACTAAACTGGCTGAC
GGAATTTATGCCTCTTCCGACCATCAAGCATTTTATCCGTACTCCTGATGATGCATGGTTACTCACCACT
GCGATCCCCGGGAAAACAGCATTCCAGGTATTAGAAGAATATCCTGATTCAGGTGAAAATATTGTTGATG
CGCTGGCAGTGTTCCTGCGCCGGTTGCATTCGATTCCTGTTTGTAATTGTCCTTTTAACAGCGATCGCGT
ATTTCGTCTCGCTCAGGCGCAATCACGAATGAATAACGGTTTGGTTGATGCGAGTGATTTTGATGACGAG
CGTAATGGCTGGCCTGTTGAACAAGTCTGGAAAGAAATGCATAAGCTTTTGCCATTCTCACCGGATTCAG
TCGTCACTCATGGTGATTTCTCACTTGATAACCTTATTTTTGACGAGGGGAAATTAATAGGTTGTATTGA
TGTTGGACGAGTCGGAATCGCAGACCGATACCAGGATCTTGCCATCCTATGGAACTGCCTCGGTGAGTTT
TCTCCTTCATTACAGAAACGGCTTTTTCAAAAATATGGTATTGATAATCCTGATATGAATAAATTGCAGT
TTCATTTGATGCTCGATGAGTTTTTCTAATATTTCGCCGTGTTGACGACATCAGGAGGCCAGTATGACCG
TATTACATAGTGTGGATTTTTTTCCGTCTGGTAACGCGTCCGTGGCGATAGAACCCCGGCTCCCGCAGGC
GGATTTTCCTGAACATCATCATGATTTTCATGAAATTGTGATTGTCGAACATGGCACGGGTATTCATGTG
TTTAATGGGCAGCCCTATACCATCACCGGTGGCACGGTCTGTTTCGTACGCGATCATGATCGGCATCTGT
ATGAACATACCGATAATCTGTGTCTGACCAATGTGCTGTATCGCTCGCCGGATCGATTTCAGTTTCTCGC
CGGGCTGAATCAGTTGCTGCCACAAGAGCTGGATGGGCAGTATCCGTCTCACTGGCGCGTTAACCACAGC
GTATTGCAGCAGGTGCGACAGCTGGTTGCACAGATGGAACAGCAGGAAGGGGAAAATGATTTACCCTCGA
CCGCCAGTCGCGAGATCTTGTTTATGCAATTACTGCTCTTGCTGCGTAAAAGCAGTTTGCAGGAGAACCT
GGAAAACAGCGCATCACGTCTCAACTTGCTTCTGGCCTGGCTGGAGGACCATTTTGCCGATGAGGTGAAT
TGGGATGCCGTGGCGGATCAATTTTCTCTTTCACTGCGTACGCTACATCGGCAGCTTAAGCAGCAAACGG
GACTGACGCCTCAGCGATACCTGAACCGCCTGCGACTGATGAAAGCCCGACATCTGCTACGCCACAGCGA
GGCCAGCGTTACTGACATCGCCTATCGCTGTGGATTCAGCGACAGTAACCACTTTTCGACGCTTTTTCGC
CGAGAGTTTAACTGGTCACCGCGTGATATTCGCCAGGGACGGGATGGCTTTCTGCAATAATCTTGGGGGA
AATTAAGACCAAACTCGATGACCTCCAAAAAGATGTAACTTCTCTTAAGATCGATATGGCAACGGTGAAA
ACCGAGTTATCTGCGGTCAGGATGGAGATAGGTACAGTCAAGGATGATGTTAAAGATGTCAAAGGGCGGG
CTAATGCTCAAATTTGGGCGTTGATTCTTGCCGTCATCGGAGCCATAATTACCACCTTGGTGCGTTTTGG
CATTTTCCCTAATCCCTAACAAAAAAGCGACCAGGCTTTTCTTTCAATTGCCCGATCGCCTTTGATATTT
TCCCAAAGGATAAAAGCTAGTCCATTCAGAATCGAGCCTTAAAGTACTCCCATATTGGCTAGCCCCAGAA
TTACTCCAGCGCCGAGGATGTGGCCAAAGCTAGCGGTGCCCAGCACAGCCCCTAAACCAAAGCCGCCAAA
GAAGTTAGAGGAAGGCATGGGGGTGCCCACATTTTGTTGTTTGATGGTCAATTTACCAAAGGCGATCGCC
AAAATGTTGCAAGCAATCATCACCCCAGCAACTTTAGGGCTCCAGGACAGGGTGGCGGGAACGGCGGTGG
CCAACAAAAAGCTATGCATTGAGATTCTCCAGAATAAAGACGGTTTTTAAAGGGATAGCCCCACGCTAAT
GGGGGTCTTTAAAAATCTCATCTTACGGGGACGCTCTGCCCCTGGGAAACCACCGTTGCAATACTTAACA
AATTTTCGTTTTTAGCTTGGCAAATGTCTTTGGCAAAATTGGTTGATCTGGCTTAAATCGTCAGTTATTT
GCCCTGGAATAGTCTGGGGACGGGCAATTCTGATCAGATTTACCCCCAACGCTTCCGCCACTTTTTGCTT
AACCAATTCTCCCCCCTGGGCACCGGAGGCTTTAGTTACCACCCCTTGAATTTGCCATTGTTGCCACAGG
GCTTTTTCCAATGGTTCGGCTACGGGGGGGCGCAAAGCAATGATACGGTCGGAAGTAAACCCAGCGGCGA
TCGCCTGGGCTAGGGCTTGGGGATAGGGCAGAATACGGGCAAATAGAACAAATCTGGAGCCGGTGAGCGT
GGGTCTCGCGGTATCATTGCAGCACTGGGGCCAGATGGTAAGCCCTCCCGTATCGTAGTTATCTACACGA
CGGGGAGTCAGGCAACTATGGATGAACGAAATAGACAGATCGCTGAGATAGGTGCCTCACTGATTAAGCA
TTGGTAACTGTCAGACCAAGTTTACTCATATATACTTTAGATTGATTTAAAACTTCATTTTTAATTTAAA
AGGATCTAGGTGAAGATCCTTTTTGATAATCTCATGACCAAAATCCCTTAACGTGAGTTTTCGTTCCACT
GAGCGTCAGACCCCTTAATAAGATGATCTTCTTGAGATCGTTTTGGTCTGCGCGTAATCTCTTGCTCTGA
AAACGAAAAAACCGCCTTGCAGGGCGGTTTTTCGAAGGTTCTCTGAGCTACCAACTCTTTGAACCGAGGT
AACTGGCTTGGAGGAGCGCAGTCACCAAAACTTGTCCTTTCAGTTTAGCCTTAACCGGCGCATGACTTCA
AGACTAACTCCTCTAAATCAATTACCAGTGGCTGCTGCCAGTGGTGCTTTTGCATGTCTTTCCGGGTTGG
ACTCAAGACGATAGTTACCGGATAAGGCGCAGCGGTCGGACTGAACGGGGGGTTCGTGCATACAGTCCAG
CTTGGAGCGAACTGCCTACCCGGAACTGAGTGTCAGGCGTGGAATGAGACAAACGCGGCCATAACAGCGG
AATGACACCGGTAAACCGAAAGGCAGGAACAGGAGAGCGCACGAGGGAGCCGCCAGGGGGAAACGCCTGG
TATCTTTATAGTCCTGTCGGGTTTCGCCACCACTGATTTGAGCGTCAGATTTCGTGATGCTTGTCAGGGG
GGCGGAGCCTATGGAAAAACGGCTTTGCCGCGGCCCTCTCACTTCCCTGTTAAGTATCTTCCTGGCATCT
TCCAGGAAATCTCCGCCCCGTTCGTAAGCCATTTCCGCTCGCCGCAGTCGAACGACCGAGCGTAGCGAGT
CAGTGAGCGAGGAAGCGGAATATATCCTGTATCACATATTCTGCTGACGCACCGGTGCAGCCTTTTTTCT
CCTGCCACATGAAGCACTTCACTGACACCCTCATCAGTGCCAACATAGTAAGCCAGTATACACTCCGCTA
GCGCTGAGGTCTGCCTCGTGAAGAAGGTGTTGCTGACTCATACCAGGCCTGAATCGCCCCATCATCCAGC
CAGAAAGTGAGGGAGCCACGGTTGATGAGAGCTTTGTTGTAGGTGGACCAGTTGGTGATTTTGAACTTTT
GCTTTGCCACGGAACGGTCTGCGTTGTCGGGAAGATGCG
Features (pLannotate 1.2.2; 11 found; start..end, strand, type, name):
      7..864     +  CDS            ndhB (fragment): NU2C_THEEB - Experimental evidence at protein level: Swiss-Prot protein existence level 1. NDH-1 shuttles electrons from an unknown electron donor, via FMN and iron-sulfur (Fe-S) centers, to quinones in the respiratory and/or the photosynthetic chain. The immediate electron acceptor for the enzyme in this species is believed to be plastoquinone. Couples the redox reaction to proton translocation, and thus conserves the redox energy in a proton gradient. Cyanobacterial NDH-1 also plays a role in inorganic carbon-concentration. From Thermosynechococcus elongatus (strain BP-1).
   1022..1138    +  promoter       rhaB promoter: promoter of the E. coli rhaBAD operon, conferring tight induction with L-rhamnose and repression with D-glucose in the presence of RhaR and RhaS (Giacalone et al., 2006)
   1178..1897    +  CDS            EYFP: enhanced YFP mammalian codon-optimized
   2014..2829    +  CDS            KanR: aminoglycoside phosphotransferase; aph(3')-Ia; confers resistance to kanamycin in bacteria or G418 (Geneticin®) in eukaryotes
   2864..3700    +  CDS            rhaS: positive regulator of the rhaB promoter; E. coli rhaS; activated by L-rhamnose
   4032..4289    -  CDS            psaK1: PSAK1_SYNY3 - Also known as psaK. Experimental evidence at protein level: Swiss-Prot protein existence level 1. From Synechocystis sp. (strain PCC 6803 / Kazusa).
   4425..4739    -  CDS            cbiJ (fragment): CBIJ_SYNY3 - Also known as cobK. Protein inferred from homology: Swiss-Prot protein existence level 3. Catalyzes the reduction of the macrocycle of cobalt- precorrin-6A to cobalt-precorrin-6B. From Synechocystis sp. (strain PCC 6803 / Kazusa).
   4740..4906    +  CDS            bla(M) (fragment): β-lactamase lacking the signal sequence; bla(M); allows cytosolic expression of β-lactamase
   5072..5617    +  rep_origin     p15A ori: Plasmids containing the medium-copy-number p15A origin of replication can be propagated in E. coli cells that contain a second plasmid with the ColE1 origin.
   5705..5760    +  rep_origin     RSF ori (fragment): Plasmids containing the RSF 1030 origin of replication can be propagated in E. coli cells that contain additional plasmids with compatible origins.
   5859..5885    -  misc_feature   bom (fragment): basis of mobility region from pBR322
