>Addgene plasmid #110544 | pCK306 | addgene full sequence | sequence record 212164 | Addgene NGS Result
GTGGGTCAATCCCTCGGTTTGGCGATCGCCTTGGTGTTTGTCATTGCTGGTATTGCCTTTAAAATTTCCG
CTGTACCCTTCCACCAATGGACCCCCGACGTTTATGAAGGTTCTCCCACCCCGGTGGTGGCTTTTCTTTC
GGTGGGCTCTAAGGCGGCCGGTTTTGCCGTAGCTATCCGATTACTAGTGACTGCCTTTGGTGGTATTACC
GATGAGTGGCACGTTATTTTCACCGCTCTGGCCGTGTTGAGCATGGTGCTGGGCAACGTGGTGGCTTTAG
CCCAAACCAGCATGAAACGGATGTTGGCCTACTCTTCCATCGGTCAAGCAGGCTTTGTGATGATTGGCCT
AGTGGCCGGCAGTGAAGATGGTTACGCCAGCATGGTTTTCTACATGCTCATCTATCTGTTTATGAACCTG
GGGGCGTTTAGTTGCATTATTCTCTTCACCCTCCGCACTGGCAGTGACCAAATTAGTGATTACGCTGGTC
TGTACCACAAAGACCCCTTGTTAACCTTGGGCTTGAGCATTTGTTTATTATCCTTGGGGGGCATTCCTCC
TCTGGCGGGCTTTTTCGGCAAAATTTACATCTTCTGGGCCGGTTGGCAATCGGGATTGTATGGCCTAGTC
CTACTTGGTCTGGTTACCAGTGTAGTTTCCATCTACTACTACATCCGGGTGGTGAAAATGATGGTGGTGA
AGGAGCCCCAGGAAATGTCCGAAGTAATCAAAAATTACCCGGCCATCAAATGGAATTTACCCGGCATGCG
TCCCCTACAGGTGGGCATTGTCGCTACTTTGGTTGCTACCTCGCTGGCAGGTATTCTGGCTAATCCCCTC
TTTAACCTCGCCACCGATTCCGTGGTCAGCACCAAGATGTTGCAGACAGCCCTCCAGCAAACAGGAGAAA
CTCCGGCGATCGCCATTTCCCATGATTTACCCTAGGGGTATCAGGAAATATTGCTTTGCAGGCAAAAGCC
AATGAGTGTAACTATAGAAACCGATTTAAAGGAGACTGCAGCCACAATTCAGCAAATTGTGAACATCATC
ACGTTCATCTTTCCCTGGTTGCCAATGGCCCATTTTCCTGTCAGTAACGAGAAGGTCGCGTATTCAGGCG
CTTTTTAGACTGGTCGTAATGAATCGGGTAAGTTTATAATATACAAAGGAGGTAGAAATGGTGAGCAAGG
GCGAGGAGCTGTTCACCGGGGTGGTGCCCATCCTGGTCGAGCTGGACGGCGACGTAAACGGCCACAAGTT
CAGCGTGTCCGGCGAGGGCGAGGGCGATGCCACCTACGGCAAGCTGACCCTGAAGTTCATCTGCACCACC
GGCAAGCTGCCCGTGCCCTGGCCCACCCTCGTGACCACCTTCGGCTACGGCCTGCAATGCTTCGCCCGCT
ACCCCGACCACATGAAGCTGCACGACTTCTTCAAGTCCGCCATGCCCGAAGGCTACGTCCAGGAGCGCAC
CATCTTCTTCAAGGACGACGGCAACTACAAGACCCGCGCCGAGGTGAAGTTCGAGGGCGACACCCTGGTG
AACCGCATCGAGCTGAAGGGCATCGACTTCAAGGAGGACGGCAACATCCTGGGGCACAAGCTGGAGTACA
ACTACAACAGCCACAACGTCTATATCATGGCCGACAAGCAGAAGAACGGCATCAAGGTGAACTTCAAGAT
CCGCCACAACATCGAGGACGGCAGCGTGCAGCTCGCCGACCACTACCAGCAGAACACCCCCATCGGCGAC
GGCCCCGTGCTGCTGCCCGACAACCACTACCTGAGCTACCAGTCCGCCCTGAGCAAAGACCCCAACGAGA
AGCGCGATCACATGGTCCTGCTGGAGTTCGTGACCGCCGCCGGGATCACTCTCGGCATGGACGAGCTGTA
CAAGTAAGGATCCAAAGCCACGTTGTGTCTCAAAATCTCTGATGTTACATTGCACAAGATAAAAATATAT
CATCATGAACAATAAAACTGTCTGCTTACATAAACAGTAATACAAGGGGTGTTATGAGCCATATTCAACG
GGAAACGTCTTGCTCGAGGCCGCGATTAAATTCCAACATGGATGCTGATTTATATGGGTATAAATGGGCT
CGCGATAATGTCGGGCAATCAGGTGCGACAATCTATCGATTGTATGGGAAGCCCGATGCGCCAGAGTTGT
TTCTGAAACATGGCAAAGGTAGCGTTGCCAATGATGTTACAGATGAGATGGTCAGACTAAACTGGCTGAC
GGAATTTATGCCTCTTCCGACCATCAAGCATTTTATCCGTACTCCTGATGATGCATGGTTACTCACCACT
GCGATCCCCGGGAAAACAGCATTCCAGGTATTAGAAGAATATCCTGATTCAGGTGAAAATATTGTTGATG
CGCTGGCAGTGTTCCTGCGCCGGTTGCATTCGATTCCTGTTTGTAATTGTCCTTTTAACAGCGATCGCGT
ATTTCGTCTCGCTCAGGCGCAATCACGAATGAATAACGGTTTGGTTGATGCGAGTGATTTTGATGACGAG
CGTAATGGCTGGCCTGTTGAACAAGTCTGGAAAGAAATGCATAAGCTTTTGCCATTCTCACCGGATTCAG
TCGTCACTCATGGTGATTTCTCACTTGATAACCTTATTTTTGACGAGGGGAAATTAATAGGTTGTATTGA
TGTTGGACGAGTCGGAATCGCAGACCGATACCAGGATCTTGCCATCCTATGGAACTGCCTCGGTGAGTTT
TCTCCTTCATTACAGAAACGGCTTTTTCAAAAATATGGTATTGATAATCCTGATATGAATAAATTGCAGT
TTCATTTGATGCTCGATGAGTTTTTCTAATATTTCGCCGTGTTGACGACATCAGGAGGCCAGTATGACCG
TATTACATAGTGTGGATTTTTTTCCGTCTGGTAACGCGTCCGTGGCGATAGAACCCCGGCTCCCGCAGGC
GGATTTTCCTGAACATCATCATGATTTTCATGAAATTGTGATTGTCGAACATGGCACGGGTATTCATGTG
TTTAATGGGCAGCCCTATACCATCACCGGTGGCACGGTCTGTTTCGTACGCGATCATGATCGGCATCTGT
ATGAACATACCGATAATCTGTGTCTGACCAATGTGCTGTATCGCTCGCCGGATCGATTTCAGTTTCTCGC
CGGGCTGAATCAGTTGCTGCCACAAGAGCTGGATGGGCAGTATCCGTCTCACTGGCGCGTTAACCACAGC
GTATTGCAGCAGGTGCGACAGCTGGTTGCACAGATGGAACAGCAGGAAGGGGAAAATGATTTACCCTCGA
CCGCCAGTCGCGAGATCTTGTTTATGCAATTACTGCTCTTGCTGCGTAAAAGCAGTTTGCAGGAGAACCT
GGAAAACAGCGCATCACGTCTCAACTTGCTTCTGGCCTGGCTGGAGGACCATTTTGCCGATGAGGTGAAT
TGGGATGCCGTGGCGGATCAATTTTCTCTTTCACTGCGTACGCTACATCGGCAGCTTAAGCAGCAAACGG
GACTGACGCCTCAGCGATACCTGAACCGCCTGCGACTGATGAAAGCCCGACATCTGCTACGCCACAGCGA
GGCCAGCGTTACTGACATCGCCTATCGCTGTGGATTCAGCGACAGTAACCACTTTTCGACGCTTTTTCGC
CGAGAGTTTAACTGGTCACCGCGTGATATTCGCCAGGGACGGGATGGCTTTCTGCAATAATCTTGGGGGA
AATTAAGACCAAACTCGATGACCTCCAAAAAGATGTAACTTCTCTTAAGATCGATATGGCAACGGTGAAA
ACCGAGTTATCTGCGGTCAGGATGGAGATAGGTACAGTCAAGGATGATGTTAAAGATGTCAAAGGGCGGG
CTAATGCTCAAATTTGGGCGTTGATTCTTGCCGTCATCGGAGCCATAATTACCACCTTGGTGCGTTTTGG
CATTTTCCCTAATCCCTAACAAAAAAGCGACCAGGCTTTTCTTTCAATTGCCCGATCGCCTTTGATATTT
TCCCAAAGGATAAAAGCTAGTCCATTCAGAATCGAGCCTTAAAGTACTCCCATATTGGCTAGCCCCAGAA
TTACTCCAGCGCCGAGGATGTGGCCAAAGCTAGCGGTGCCCAGCACAGCCCCTAAACCAAAGCCGCCAAA
GAAGTTAGAGGAAGGCATGGGGGTGCCCACATTTTGTTGTTTGATGGTCAATTTACCAAAGGCGATCGCC
AAAATGTTGCAAGCAATCATCACCCCAGCAACTTTAGGGCTCCAGGACAGGGTGGCGGGAACGGCGGTGG
CCAACAAAAAGCTATGCATTGAGATTCTCCAGAATAAAGACGGTTTTTAAAGGGATAGCCCCACGCTAAT
GGGGGTCTTTAAAAATCTCATCTTACGGGGACGCTCTGCCCCTGGGAAACCACCGTTGCAATACTTAACA
AATTTTCGTTTTTAGCTTGGCAAATGTCTTTGGCAAAATTGGTTGATCTGGCTTAAATCGTCAGTTATTT
GCCCTGGAATAGTCTGGGGACGGGCAATTCTGATCAGATTTACCCCCAACGCTTCCGCCACTTTTTGCTT
AACCAATTCTCCCCCCTGGGCACCGGAGGCTTTAGTTACCACCCCTTGAATTTGCCATTGTTGCCACAGG
GCTTTTTCCAATGGTTCGGCTACGGGGGGGCGCAAAGCAATGATACGGTCGGAAGTAAACCCAGCGGCGA
TCGCCTGGGCTAGGGCTTGGGGATAGGGCAGAATACGGGCAAATAGAACAAATCTGGAGCCGGTGAGCGT
GGGTCTCGCGGTATCATTGCAGCACTGGGGCCAGATGGTAAGCCCTCCCGTATCGTAGTTATCTACACGA
CGGGGAGTCAGGCAACTATGGATGAACGAAATAGACAGATCGCTGAGATAGGTGCCTCACTGATTAAGCA
TTGGTAACTGTCAGACCAAGTTTACTAATATATACTTTAGATTGATTTAAAACTTCATTTTTAATTTAAA
AGGATCTAGGTGAAGATCCTTTTTGATAATCTCATGACCAAAATCCCTTAACGTGAGTTTTCGTTCCACT
GAGCGTCAGACCCCTTAATAAGATGATCTTCTTGAGATCGTTTTGGTCTGCGCGTAATCTCTTGCTCTGA
AAACGAAAAAACCGCCTTGCAGGGCGGTTTTTCGAAGGTTCTCTGAGCTACCAACTCTTTGAACCGAGGT
AACTGGCTTGGAGGAGCGCAGTCACCAAAACTTGTCCTTTCAGTTTAGCCTTAACCGGCGCATGACTTCA
AGACTAACTCCTCTAAATCAATTACCAGTGGCTGCTGCCAGTGGTGCTTTTGCATGTCTTTCCGGGTTGG
ACTCAAGACGATAGTTACCGGATAAGGCGCAGCGGTCGGACTGAACGGGGGGTTCGTGCATACAGTCCAG
CTTGGAGCGAACTGCCTACCCGGAACTGAGTGTCAGGCGTGGAATGAGACAAACGCGGCCATAACAGCGG
AATGACACCGGTAAACCGAAAGGCAGGAACAGGAGAGCGCACGAGGGAGCCGCCAGGGGGAAACGCCTGG
TATCTTTATAGTCCTGTCGGGTTTCGCCACCACTGATTTGAGCGTCAGATTTCGTGATGCTTGTCAGGGG
GGCGGAGCCTATGGAAAAACGGCTTTGCCGCGGCCCTCTCACTTCCCTGTTAAGTATCTTCCTGGCATCT
TCCAGGAAATCTCCGCCCCGTTCGTAAGCCATTTCCGCTCGCCGCAGTCGAACGACCGAGCGTAGCGAGT
CAGTGAGCGAGGAAGCGGAATATATCCTGTATCACATATTCTGCTGACGCACCGGTGCAGCCTTTTTTCT
CCTGCCACATGAAGCACTTCACTGACACCCTCATCAGTGCCAACATAGTAAGCCAGTATACACTCCGCTA
GCGCTGAGGTCTGCCTCGTGAAGAAGGTGTTGCTGACTCATACCAGGCCTGAATCGCCCCATCATCCAGC
CAGAAAGTGAGGGAGCCACGGTTGATGAGAGCTTTGTTGTAGGTGGACCAGTTGGTGATTTTGAACTTTT
GCTTTGCCACGGAACGGTCTGCGTTGTCGGGAAGATGCG
Features (pLannotate 1.2.2; 11 found; start..end, strand, type, name):
      7..864     +  CDS            ndhB (fragment): NU2C_THEEB - Experimental evidence at protein level: Swiss-Prot protein existence level 1. NDH-1 shuttles electrons from an unknown electron donor, via FMN and iron-sulfur (Fe-S) centers, to quinones in the respiratory and/or the photosynthetic chain. The immediate electron acceptor for the enzyme in this species is believed to be plastoquinone. Couples the redox reaction to proton translocation, and thus conserves the redox energy in a proton gradient. Cyanobacterial NDH-1 also plays a role in inorganic carbon-concentration. From Thermosynechococcus elongatus (strain BP-1).
   1022..1138    +  promoter       rhaB promoter: promoter of the E. coli rhaBAD operon, conferring tight induction with L-rhamnose and repression with D-glucose in the presence of RhaR and RhaS (Giacalone et al., 2006)
   1178..1897    +  CDS            EYFP: enhanced YFP mammalian codon-optimized
   2014..2829    +  CDS            KanR: aminoglycoside phosphotransferase; aph(3')-Ia; confers resistance to kanamycin in bacteria or G418 (Geneticin®) in eukaryotes
   2864..3700    +  CDS            rhaS: positive regulator of the rhaB promoter; E. coli rhaS; activated by L-rhamnose
   4032..4289    -  CDS            psaK1: PSAK1_SYNY3 - Also known as psaK. Experimental evidence at protein level: Swiss-Prot protein existence level 1. From Synechocystis sp. (strain PCC 6803 / Kazusa).
   4425..4739    -  CDS            cbiJ (fragment): CBIJ_SYNY3 - Also known as cobK. Protein inferred from homology: Swiss-Prot protein existence level 3. Catalyzes the reduction of the macrocycle of cobalt- precorrin-6A to cobalt-precorrin-6B. From Synechocystis sp. (strain PCC 6803 / Kazusa).
   4740..4906    +  CDS            bla(M) (fragment): β-lactamase lacking the signal sequence; bla(M); allows cytosolic expression of β-lactamase
   5072..5617    +  rep_origin     p15A ori: Plasmids containing the medium-copy-number p15A origin of replication can be propagated in E. coli cells that contain a second plasmid with the ColE1 origin.
   5705..5760    +  rep_origin     RSF ori (fragment): Plasmids containing the RSF 1030 origin of replication can be propagated in E. coli cells that contain additional plasmids with compatible origins.
   5859..5885    -  misc_feature   bom (fragment): basis of mobility region from pBR322
