[The description below was written by a language model from this plasmid's Addgene catalogue record and pLannotate feature annotations shown in this document.]
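Description:
pCK306 is a 6,059 bp bacterial expression and chromosomal-integration vector built on the pACYC177 backbone, designed to bring rhamnose-inducible gene expression into the cyanobacterium Synechocystis sp. PCC 6803. In E. coli it replicates from the p15A origin at low copy number and is selected with kanamycin through the aph(3')-Ia KanR gene. A short β-lactamase fragment, an RSF ori fragment and a bom fragment annotated near the origin appear to be leftovers of the parental backbone rather than functional parts. Although the record calls it a shuttle vector, no cyanobacterial replication origin is annotated. Maintenance in Synechocystis instead relies on two roughly 1,000 bp homology arms that direct integration into the chromosome. These arms correspond in the feature table to an ndhB-like fragment on one side and to the psaK1 and cbiJ (fragment) region on the other.

Between the arms lies the functional cassette. The E. coli rhaBAD promoter, followed by a synthetic ribosome binding site, drives an enhanced YFP reporter of Aequorea victoria origin. Downstream, the KanR gene is followed immediately by E. coli rhaS with its native RBS, so that rhaS is co-transcribed from the kanR promoter. RhaS is the L-rhamnose-responsive transcriptional activator of PrhaBAD, and the record notes that it must be supplied for the promoter to function in Synechocystis. Because KanR sits inside the integrating region, it should also serve to select cyanobacterial integrants. The construct is used to characterise precise, sustained, rhamnose-controlled expression in cyanobacteria, with YFP fluorescence as the readout.
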