Addgene plasmid #110544: pCK306
Purpose: rhaBAD, a rhamnose-inducible promoter, YFP, an E. coli-Synechocystis shuttle vector, chromosomal-integration sites. Allows precise & sustained gene expression in cyanobacteria.
Depositing lab: John Heap. Depositing organization: Imperial College London. Publication: A Rhamnose-Inducible System for Precise and Temporal Control of Gene Expression in Cyanobacteria. Kelly CL, Taylor GM, Hitchcock A, Torres-Mendez A, Heap JT. ACS Synth Biol. 2018 Apr 2. doi: 10.1021/acssynbio.7b00435. PubMed 29544054.
Backbone
  Vector backbone: pACYC177
  Backbone size w/o insert (bp): 3941
  Total vector size (bp): 6059
  Modifications to backbone: Addition of two 1000bp sequences with homology to the Synechocystis sp. PCC6803 genome, allowing chromosomal integration. Introduction of the rhaBAD promoter from E. coli (allowing inducible expression with L-rhamnose). Introduction of a synthetic RBS and yfp as a reporter. Introduction of rhaS gene from E. coli, the transcriptional activator required for rhaBAD function in Synechocystis.
  Vector type: Bacterial Expression
Growth in bacteria
  Bacterial resistance: Kanamycin, 50 μg/mL
  Growth temperature: 37°C
  Growth strain: DH5alpha
  Copy number: Low Copy
Gene/Insert 1
  Gene/Insert name: PrhaBAD (alt name: promoter found 5' end of rhaBAD operon in E. coli)
  Species: E. coli
  Insert size (bp): 122
  Promoter: N/A
  Cloning method: Gibson Cloning
  Sequencing primers: 5′ CAGCAAACAGGAGAAACTCC
Gene/Insert 2
  Gene/Insert name: yfp (alt name: enhanced yellow fluorescent protein from A. victoria (BBa_E0030))
  Species: A. victoria
  Insert size (bp): 720
  Promoter: PrhaBAD
  Cloning method: Ligation Independent Cloning
  Sequencing primers: 5′ ttcatctttccctggttgccaatgg
Gene/Insert 3
  Gene/Insert name: rhaS (alt name: transcriptional activator of the rhaBAD promoter in E. coli with native E. coli RBS)
  Species: E. coli
  Insert size (bp): 837
  Promoter: kanR promoter (upstream of kanR, immediately before rhaS)
  Cloning method: Gibson Cloning
  Sequencing primers: 5′ ATTGATGTTGGACGAGTCGG
Terms and licenses: Academic/Nonprofit Terms; Industry Terms: Not Available to Industry
How to cite: pCK306 was a gift from John Heap (Addgene plasmid # 110544 ; http://n2t.net/addgene:110544 ; RRID:Addgene_110544)
